>Addgene plasmid #182393 | pRSFDuet-1_VNp-LZ_CydAB-mNeongreen | addgene full sequence | sequence record 360559 | Addgene NGS Result
GGGGAATTGTGAGCGGATAACAATTCCCCTGTAGAAATAATTTTGTTTAACTTTAATAAGGAGATATACC
ATGGAGTTCCAGTTCGGGACTAACTGGTCTTACTATTCCCACTATGTAGGGGATATCTTCGGTGCGCCGC
TGGCAATCGAAGGTCTGATGGCCTTCTTCCTCGAATCCACCTTTGTAGGTCTGTTCTTCTTCGGTTGGGA
TCGTCTGGGTAAAGTTCAGCATATGTGTGTCACCTGGCTGGTGGCGCTCGGTTCAAACCTGTCCGCACTG
TGGATTCTGGTTGCGAACGGCTGGATGCAAAACCCAATCGCGTCCGATTTCAACTTTGAAACTATGCGTA
TGGAGATGGTGAGCTTCTCCGAGCTGGTGCTTAACCCGGTTGCTCAGGTGAAATTCGTTCACACTGTAGC
GTCTGGTTATGTGACTGGCGCGATGTTCATCCTCGGTATCAGCGCATGGTATATGCTGAAAGGTCGTGAC
TTCGCCTTCGCTAAACGCTCCTTTGCTATCGCTGCCAGCTTCGGTATGGCTGCTGTTCTGTCTGTTATTG
TTCTGGGTGATGAATCCGGCTACGAAATGGGCGACGTGCAGAAAACCAAACTGGCTGCTATTGAAGCCGA
GTGGGAAACGCAACCTGCGCCTGCTGCCTTTACTCTGTTCGGCATTCCTGATCAGGAAGAGGAGACGAAC
AAATTTGCGATTCAGATCCCTTACGCACTGGGCATCATTGCAACGCGTTCCGTGGATACCCCGGTTATCG
GCCTGAAAGAGCTGATGGTGCAGCATGAAGAACGCATTCGTAACGGGATGAAGGCGTACTCTCTGCTCGA
ACAACTGCGTTCTGGTTCTACCGACCAGGCGGTTCGTGACCAGTTCAATAGCATGAAGAAAGACCTCGGT
TACGGTCTGCTGCTGAAACGCTATACGCCAAACGTGGCTGATGCGACTGAAGCGCAGATTCAACAGGCAA
CCAAAGACTCCATCCCGCGTGTAGCGCCGCTGTACTTTGCGTTCCGTATCATGGTGGCGTGTGGCTTCCT
GCTTCTGGCAATCATCGCGCTCTCTTTCTGGAGTGTCATCCGCAACCGCATTGGCGAGAAAAAATGGCTT
CTGCGCGCCGCGCTGTACGGTATTCCGCTGCCGTGGATTGCTGTAGAAGCGGGCTGGTTCGTGGCTGAAT
ATGGCCGCCAACCGTGGGCTATCGGTGAAGTGCTGCCGACAGCTGTGGCGAACTCGTCACTGACCGCAGG
CGATCTCATCTTCTCAATGGTGCTGATTTGCGGCCTGTATACCCTGTTCCTGGTGGCAGAATTGTTCTTA
ATGTTCAAGTTTGCACGCCTCGGCCCAAGCAGCCTGAAAACCGGTCGCTATCACTTTGAGCAGTCTTCCA
CGACTACTCAGCCGGCACGCTAAGACAGGAGTCGTCAAATGATCGATTATGAAGTATTGCGTTTTATCTG
GTGGCTGCTGGTTGGCGTTCTGCTGATTGGTTTTGCAGTCACTGACGGTTTCGACATGGGGGTGGGCATG
CTCACCCGTTTCCTCGGTCGTAACGACACCGAGCGTCGAATTATGATTAACTCCATTGCACCACACTGGG
ACGGTAACCAGGTTTGGCTGATCACCGCGGGCGGCGCACTCTTTGCTGCCTGGCCGATGGTCTATGCCGC
TGCGTTCTCCGGCTTCTATGTGGCGATGATCCTCGTGCTGGCGTCTTTGTTCTTCCGTCCGGTCGGTTTT
GACTACCGCTCCAAGATTGAAGAAACCCGCTGGCGTAACATGTGGGACTGGGGCATCTTCATTGGTAGCT
TCGTTCCGCCGCTGGTAATTGGTGTAGCGTTCGGTAACCTGTTGCAGGGCGTACCGTTCAACGTTGATGA
ATATCTGCGTCTGTACTACACCGGTAACTTCTTCCAGTTGCTTAACCCGTTCGGCCTGCTGGCAGGCGTG
GTGAGCGTAGGGATGATCATTACTCAGGGCGCAACCTATCTGCAAATGCGTACCGTGGGCGAACTGCACC
TGCGTACCCGTGCAACGGCTCAGGTGGCTGCGCTGGTGACACTGGTCTGTTTCGCACTGGCTGGCGTATG
GGTGATGTACGGTATCGATGGTTATGTCGTGAAATCGACAATGGACCATTACGCAGCCTCTAACCCACTG
AATAAAGAAGTGGTTCGTGAAGCTGGCGCATGGCTGGTTAACTTCAACAACACGCCAATTCTGTGGGCTA
TTCCGGCACTGGGTGTGGTTCTGCCGCTGCTGACCATCCTGACTGCACGTATGGATAAAGCCGCGTGGGC
GTTTGTGTTCTCCTCCCTGACGCTGGCCTGCATCATCCTGACAGCCGGTATCGCAATGTTCCCGTTTGTG
ATGCCGTCCAGCACCATGATGAACGCAAGTCTGACAATGTGGGATGCAACTTCCAGCCAGCTGACGCTTA
ACGTCATGACCTGGGTTGCGGTGGTTCTGGTACCGATCATTCTGCTCTACACCGCCTGGTGTTACTGGAA
AATGTTCGGTCGTATCACCAAAGAAGATATTGAACGTAACACCCACTCTCTGTACGTCGACGGAGGAAGC
GGAATGGTGAGCAAGGGCGAGGAGGATAACATGGCCTCTCTCCCAGCGACACATGAGTTACACATCTTTG
GCTCCATCAACGGTGTGGACTTTGACATGGTGGGTCAGGGCACCGGCAATCCAAATGATGGTTATGAGGA
GTTAAACCTGAAGTCCACCAAGGGTGACCTCCAGTTCTCCCCCTGGATTCTGGTCCCTCATATCGGGTAT
GGCTTCCATCAGTACCTGCCCTACCCTGACGGGATGTCGCCTTTCCAGGCCGCGATGGTAGATGGCTCCG
GATACCAAGTCCATCGCACAATGCAGTTTGAAGATGGTGCCTCCCTTACTGTTAACTACCGCTACACCTA
CGAGGGAAGCCACATCAAAGGAGAGGCCCAGGTGAAGGGGACTGGTTTCCCTGCTGACGGTCCTGTGATG
ACCAACTCGCTGACCGCTGCGGACTGGTGCAGGTCGAAGAAGACTTACCCCAACGACAAAACCATCATCA
GTACCTTTAAGTGGAGTTACACCACTGGAAATGGCAAGCGCTACCGGAGCACTGCGCGGACCACCTACAC
CTTTGCCAAGCCAATGGCGGCTAACTATCTGAAGAACCAGCCGATGTACGTGTTCCGTAAGACGGAGCTC
AAGCACTCCAAGACCGAGCTCAACTTCAAGGAGTGGCAAAAGGCCTTTACCGATGTGATGGGCATGGACG
AGCTGTACAAGTAAGCGGCCGCATAATGCTTAAGTCGAACAGAAAGTAATCGTATTGTACACGGCCGCAT
AATCGAAATTAATACGACTCACTATAGGGGAATTGTGAGCGGATAACAATTCCCCATCTTAGTATATTAG
TTAAGTATAAGAAGGAGATATACATATGGATGTATTCATGAAAGGACTTTCAAAGGCCAAGGAGGGAGTT
GTGGCAGCTGCTGAGAAAACCAAACAGGGTGTGGCAGAAGCAGCAGGAAAGACAAAAGAGGGTGTTCTCA
GATCACGTATGAAACAGCTGGAAGATAAAGTTGAAGAACTGCTGAGCAAAAACTACCACCTGGAAAATGA
AGTTGCCCGTCTGAAAAAACTGGTTGGTAGATCTGGAGGAGGAGCTAGCGGAGGAAGCGGAGGTACCCAT
CATCATCATCATCATTAACTCGAGTCTGGTAAAGAAACCGCTGCTGCGAAATTTGAACGCCAGCACATGG
ACTCGTCTACTAGCGCAGCTTAATTAACCTAGGCTGCTGCCACCGCTGAGCAATAACTAGCATAACCCCT
TGGGGCCTCTAAACGGGTCTTGAGGGGTTTTTTGCTGAAACCTCAGGCATTTGAGAAGCACACGGTCACA
CTGCTTCCGGTAGTCAATAAACCGGTAAACCAGCAATAGACATAAGCGGCTATTTAACGACCCTGCCCTG
AACCGACGACAAGCTGACGACCGGGTCTCCGCAAGTGGCACTTTTCGGGGAAATGTGCGCGGAACCCCTA
TTTGTTTATTTTTCTAAATACATTCAAATATGTATCCGCTCATGAATTAATTCTTAGAAAAACTCATCGA
GCATCAAATGAAACTGCAATTTATTCATATCAGGATTATCAATACCATATTTTTGAAAAAGCCGTTTCTG
TAATGAAGGAGAAAACTCACCGAGGCAGTTCCATAGGATGGCAAGATCCTGGTATCGGTCTGCGATTCCG
ACTCGTCCAACATCAATACAACCTATTAATTTCCCCTCGTCAAAAATAAGGTTATCAAGTGAGAAATCAC
CATGAGTGACGACTGAATCCGGTGAGAATGGCAAAAGTTTATGCATTTCTTTCCAGACTTGTTCAACAGG
CCAGCCATTACGCTCGTCATCAAAATCACTCGCATCAACCAAACCGTTATTCATTCGTGATTGCGCCTGA
GCGAGACGAAATACGCGGTCGCTGTTAAAAGGACAATTACAAACAGGAATCGAATGCAACCGGCGCAGGA
ACACTGCCAGCGCATCAACAATATTTTCACCTGAATCAGGATATTCTTCTAATACCTGGAATGCTGTTTT
CCCGGGGATCGCAGTGGTGAGTAACCATGCATCATCAGGAGTACGGATAAAATGCTTGATGGTCGGAAGA
GGCATAAATTCCGTCAGCCAGTTTAGTCTGACCATCTCATCTGTAACATCATTGGCAACGCTACCTTTGC
CATGTTTCAGAAACAACTCTGGCGCATCGGGCTTCCCATACAATCGATAGATTGTCGCACCTGATTGCCC
GACATTATCGCGAGCCCATTTATACCCATATAAATCAGCATCCATGTTGGAATTTAATCGCGGCCTAGAG
CAAGACGTTTCCCGTTGAATATGGCTCATACTCTTCCTTTTTCAATATTATTGAAGCATTTATCAGGGTT
ATTGTCTCATGAGCGGATACATATTTGAATGTATTTAGAAAAATAAACAAATAGGCATGCAGCGCTCTTC
CGCTTCCTCGCTCACTGACTCGCTACGCTCGGTCGTTCGACTGCGGCGAGCGGTGTCAGCTCACTCAAAA
GCGGTAATACGGTTATCCACAGAATCAGGGGATAAAGCCGGAAAGAACATGTGAGCAAAAAGCAAAGCAC
CGGAAGAAGCCAACGCCGCAGGCGTTTTTCCATAGGCTCCGCCCCCCTGACGAGCATCACAAAAATCGAC
GCTCAAGCCAGAGGTGGCGAAACCCGACAGGACTATAAAGATACCAGGCGTTTCCCCCTGGAAGCTCCCT
CGTGCGCTCTCCTGTTCCGACCCTGCCGCTTACCGGATACCTGTCCGCCTTTCTCCCTTCGGGAAGCGTG
GCGCTTTCTCATAGCTCACGCTGTTGGTATCTCAGTTCGGTGTAGGTCGTTCGCTCCAAGCTGGGCTGTG
TGCACGAACCCCCCGTTCAGCCCGACCGCTGCGCCTTATCCGGTAACTATCGTCTTGAGTCCAACCCGGT
AAGACACGACTTATCGCCACTGGCAGCAGCCATTGGTAACTGATTTAGAGGACTTTGTCTTGAAGTTATG
CACCTGTTAAGGCTAAACTGAAAGAACAGATTTTGGTGAGTGCGGTCCTCCAACCCACTTACCTTGGTTC
AAAGAGTTGGTAGCTCAGCGAACCTTGAGAAAACCACCGTTGGTAGCGGTGGTTTTTCTTTATTTATGAG
ATGATGAATCAATCGGTCTATCAAGTCAACGAACAGCTATTCCGTTACTCTAGATTTCAGTGCAATTTAT
CTCTTCAAATGTAGCACCTGAAGTCAGCCCCATACGATATAAGTTGTAATTCTCATGTTAGTCATGCCCC
GCGCCCACCGGAAGGAGCTGACTGGGTTGAAGGCTCTCAAGGGCATCGGTCGAGATCCCGGTGCCTAATG
AGTGAGCTAACTTACATTAATTGCGTTGCGCTCACTGCCCGCTTTCCAGTCGGGAAACCTGTCGTGCCAG
CTGCATTAATGAATCGGCCAACGCGCGGGGAGAGGCGGTTTGCGTATTGGGCGCCAGGGTGGTTTTTCTT
TTCACCAGTGAGACGGGCAACAGCTGATTGCCCTTCACCGCCTGGCCCTGAGAGAGTTGCAGCAAGCGGT
CCACGCTGGTTTGCCCCAGCAGGCGAAAATCCTGTTTGATGGTGGTTAACGGCGGGATATAACATGAGCT
GTCTTCGGTATCGTCGTATCCCACTACCGAGATGTCCGCACCAACGCGCAGCCCGGACTCGGTAATGGCG
CGCATTGCGCCCAGCGCCATCTGATCGTTGGCAACCAGCATCGCAGTGGGAACGATGCCCTCATTCAGCA
TTTGCATGGTTTGTTGAAAACCGGACATGGCACTCCAGTCGCCTTCCCGTTCCGCTATCGGCTGAATTTG
ATTGCGAGTGAGATATTTATGCCAGCCAGCCAGACGCAGACGCGCCGAGACAGAACTTAATGGGCCCGCT
AACAGCGCGATTTGCTGGTGACCCAATGCGACCAGATGCTCCACGCCCAGTCGCGTACCGTCTTCATGGG
AGAAAATAATACTGTTGATGGGTGTCTGGTCAGAGACATCAAGAAATAACGCCGGAACATTAGTGCAGGC
AGCTTCCACAGCAATGGCATCCTGGTCATCCAGCGGATAGTTAATGATCAGCCCACTGACGCGTTGCGCG
AGAAGATTGTGCACCGCCGCTTTACAGGCTTCGACGCCGCTTCGTTCTACCATCGACACCACCACGCTGG
CACCCAGTTGATCGGCGCGAGATTTAATCGCCGCGACAATTTGCGACGGCGCGTGCAGGGCCAGACTGGA
GGTGGCAACGCCAATCAGCAACGACTGTTTGCCCGCCAGTTGTTGTGCCACGCGGTTGGGAATGTAATTC
AGCTCCGCCATCGCCGCTTCCACTTTTTCCCGCGTTTTCGCAGAAACGTGGCTGGCCTGGTTCACCACGC
GGGAAACGGTCTGATAAGAGACACCGGCATACTCTGCGACATCGTATAACGTTACTGGTTTCACATTCAC
CACCCTGAATTGACTCTCTTCCGGGCGCTATCATGCCATACCGCGAAAGGTTTTGCGCCATTCGATGGTG
TCCGGGATCTCGACGCTCTCCCTTATGCGACTCCTGCATTAGGAAATTAATACGACTCACTATA
Features (pLannotate 1.2.2; 23 found; start..end, strand, type, name):
      3..27      +  protein_bind   lac operator: The lac repressor binds to the lac operator to inhibit transcription in E. coli. This inhibition can be relieved by adding lactose or isopropyl-β-D-thiogalactopyranoside (IPTG). lac repressor encoded by lacI
     42..64      +  RBS            RBS: efficient ribosome binding site from bacteriophage T7 gene 10 (Olins and Rangwala, 1989)
     68..1420    +  CDS            cydA (fragment): CYDA_ECOLI - Also known as cyd-1. Experimental evidence at protein level: Swiss-Prot protein existence level 1. A terminal oxidase that produces a proton motive force by the vectorial transfer of protons across the inner membrane. It is the component of the aerobic respiratory chain of E.coli that predominates when cells are grown at low aeration. Generates a proton motive force using protons and electrons from opposite sides of the membrane to generate H(2)O, transferring 1 proton/electron. From Escherichia coli (strain K12).
   1439..2575    +  CDS            cydB: CYDB_ECOLI - Also known as cyd-2. Experimental evidence at protein level: Swiss-Prot protein existence level 1. A terminal oxidase that produces a proton motive force by the vectorial transfer of protons across the inner membrane. It is the component of the aerobic respiratory chain of E.coli that predominates when cells are grown at low aeration. Generates a proton motive force using protons and electrons from opposite sides of the membrane to generate H(2)O, transferring 1 proton/electron. From Escherichia coli (strain K12).
   2594..3301    +  CDS            mNeonGreen: mNeonGreen is a basic (constitutively fluorescent) green/yellow fluorescent protein published in 2013, derived from Branchiostoma lanceolatum. It is reported to be a very rapidly-maturing monomer with moderate acid sensitivity.
   3370..3388    +  promoter       T7 promoter: promoter for bacteriophage T7 RNA polymerase
   3389..3413    +  protein_bind   lac operator: The lac repressor binds to the lac operator to inhibit transcription in E. coli. This inhibition can be relieved by adding lactose or isopropyl-β-D-thiogalactopyranoside (IPTG). lac repressor encoded by lacI
   3456..3515    +  CDS            Sncb (fragment): SYUB_MOUSE - Experimental evidence at protein level: Swiss-Prot protein existence level 1. May be involved in neuronal plasticity. From Mus musculus (Mouse).
   3576..3668    +  CDS            GCN4 (fragment): GCN4_YEAST - Also known as AAS101 From Saccharomyces cerevisiae (strain ATCC 204508 / S288c) (Baker's yeast).
   3708..3725    +  CDS            capTEV™ (fragment): composite tag for in vivo biotinylation, TEV protease cleavage, and 6xHis tagging
   3741..3782    +  CDS            S-Tag (fragment): affinity and epitope tag derived from pancreatic ribonuclease A
   3812..3829    +  CDS            SET1 (fragment): solubility-enhancement tag derived from T7 phage gene 10B
   3837..3884    +  terminator     T7 terminator: transcription terminator for bacteriophage T7 RNA polymerase
   4048..4105    +  promoter       AmpR promoter (fragment): bla
   4114..4929    -  CDS            KanR: aminoglycoside phosphotransferase; aph(3')-Ia; confers resistance to kanamycin in bacteria or G418 (Geneticin®) in eukaryotes
   4930..5021    -  promoter       AmpR promoter: bla
   5037..5786    -  rep_origin     RSF ori: Plasmids containing the RSF 1030 origin of replication can be propagated in E. coli cells that contain additional plasmids with compatible origins.
   5869..5933    -  CDS            TcR (fragment): tetracycline efflux protein; tet; confers resistance to tetracycline
   5948..5969    -  protein_bind   CAP binding site: CAP binding activates transcription in the presence of cAMP. E. coli catabolite activator protein
   5982..7064    -  CDS            lacI: lac repressor; lacI; The lac repressor binds to the lac operator to inhibit transcription in E. coli. This inhibition can be relieved by adding lactose or isopropyl-β-D-thiogalactopyranoside (IPTG).
   7065..7142    -  promoter       lacI promoter: lacI
   7150..7185    -  CDS            TcR (fragment): tetracycline efflux protein; tet; confers resistance to tetracycline
   7188..2       +  promoter       T7 promoter (across the origin): promoter for bacteriophage T7 RNA polymerase
