[The description below was written by a language model from this plasmid's Addgene catalogue record and pLannotate feature annotations shown in this document.]
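Description:
pRSFDuet-1_VNp-LZ_CydAB-mNeongreen is a bacterial co-expression plasmid built on the Novagen pRSFDuet-1 backbone. It replicates from the RSF1030 origin, which is compatible with other common plasmid origins so it can coexist with additional plasmids in E. coli. It is recorded as high copy and is selected with kanamycin through an aminoglycoside phosphotransferase gene. The backbone also carries lacI. Each of the two expression cassettes is driven by a T7 promoter followed by a lac operator, so transcription needs a host supplying T7 RNA polymerase and is induced with IPTG. A single T7 terminator lies downstream of the second cassette.

In the first cassette, a T7 gene 10 ribosome binding site precedes E. coli cydA (annotated as a fragment) and cydB. These encode the two subunits of the cytochrome bd terminal oxidase of the inner membrane. mNeonGreen follows cydB after a short gap, consistent with a C-terminal fluorescent fusion on that subunit. The second cassette encodes VNp-LZ. The annotation shows a short synuclein-like segment, which presumably corresponds to the N-terminal Vesicle Nucleating peptide, followed by a GCN4 fragment that provides the leucine zipper. Short matches to a His/TEV-type tag, the S-tag and other elements lie downstream, but the record does not establish whether they are translated as part of the product. The catalogue lists Branchiostoma lanceolatum as the species for the VNp-LZ insert, although that organism is the source of mNeonGreen in the other cassette.

The stated purpose is bacterial expression of both fusions. The associated work concerns vesicle-packaged recombinant protein production in E. coli, so the labelled inner-membrane complex plausibly serves as a fluorescent membrane marker alongside VNp-LZ, though the record does not say so.
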