Addgene plasmid #182393: pRSFDuet-1_VNp-LZ_CydAB-mNeongreen
Purpose: Bacterial expression of Vesicle Nucleating peptide-Leucine Zipper and cydAB--mNeongreen fusions
Depositing lab: Dan Mulvihill. Depositing organization: London and South East University Group (LASE). Publication: High-yield vesicle-packaged recombinant protein production from E. coli. Eastwood TA, Baker K, Streather BR, Allen N, Wang L, Botchway SW, Brown IR, Hiscock JR, Lennon C, Mulvihill DP. Cell Rep Methods. 2023 Feb 2;3(2):100396. doi: 10.1016/j.crmeth.2023.100396. eCollection 2023 Feb 27. PubMed 36936078.
Backbone
  Vector backbone: pRSFDUET-1
  Backbone manufacturer: Novagen
  Vector type: Bacterial Expression
Growth in bacteria
  Bacterial resistance: Kanamycin, 50 μg/mL
  Growth temperature: 37°C
  Growth strain: DH5alpha
  Copy number: High Copy
Gene/Insert 1
  Gene/Insert name: VNp-LZ
  Species: Branchiostoma lanceolatum
  Promoter: T7
  Tag / fusion protein: Vesicle Nucleating peptide (VNp) (N terminal on insert)
  Cloning method: Restriction Enzyme; 5′ cloning site Unknown (unknown if destroyed); 3′ cloning site Unknown (unknown if destroyed)
  Sequencing primers: 5′ n/a
Gene/Insert 2
  Gene/Insert name: CydAB-mNeongreen
  Promoter: T7
  Cloning method: Restriction Enzyme; 5′ cloning site Unknown (unknown if destroyed); 3′ cloning site Unknown (unknown if destroyed)
  Sequencing primers: 5′ n/a
Resource information
  A portion of this plasmid was derived from a plasmid made by: Synthetic
Terms and licenses: Academic/Nonprofit Terms; Industry Terms: Not Available to Industry
How to cite: pRSFDuet-1_VNp-LZ_CydAB-mNeongreen was a gift from Dan Mulvihill (Addgene plasmid # 182393 ; http://n2t.net/addgene:182393 ; RRID:Addgene_182393)
